>Addgene plasmid #77003 | NUAK2 gRNA (BRDN0001147522) | addgene full sequence | sequence record 186926 | Addgene Assembled Sequence
CCCGGGTGCAAAGATGGATAAAGTTTTAAACAGAGAGGAATCTTTGCAGCTAATGGACCTTCTAGGTCTT
GAAAGGAGTGGGAATTGGCTCCGGTGCCCGTCAGTGGGCAGAGCGCACATCGCCCACAGTCCCCGAGAAG
TTGGGGGGAGGGGTCGGCAATTGATCCGGTGCCTAGAGAAGGTGGCGCGGGGTAAACTGGGAAAGTGATG
TCGTGTACTGGCTCCGCCTTTTTCCCGAGGGTGGGGGAGAACCGTATATAAGTGCAGTAGTCGCCGTGAA
CGTTCTTTTTCGCAACGGGTTTGCCGCCAGAACACAGGTAAGTGCCGTGTGTGGTTCCCGCGGGCCTGGC
CTCTTTACGGGTTATGGCCCTTGCGTGCCTTGAATTACTTCCACCTGGCTGCAGTACGTGATTCTTGATC
CCGAGCTTCGGGTTGGAAGTGGGTGGGAGAGTTCGAGGCCTTGCGCTTAAGGAGCCCCTTCGCCTCGTGC
TTGAGTTGAGGCCTGGCCTGGGCGCTGGGGCCGCCGCGTGCGAATCTGGTGGCACCTTCGCGCCTGTCTC
GCTGCTTTCGATAAGTCTCTAGCCATTTAAAATTTTTGATGACCTGCTGCGACGCTTTTTTTCTGGCAAG
ATAGTCTTGTAAATGCGGGCCAAGATCTGCACACTGGTATTTCGGTTTTTGGGGCCGCGGGCGGCGACGG
GGCCCGTGCGTCCCAGCGCACATGTTCGGCGAGGCGGGGCCTGCGAGCGCGGCCACCGAGAATCGGACGG
GGGTAGTCTCAAGCTGGCCGGCCTGCTCTGGTGCCTGGCCTCGCGCCGCCGTGTATCGCCCCGCCCTGGG
CGGCAAGGCTGGCCCGGTCGGCACCAGTTGCGTGAGCGGAAAGATGGCCGCTTCCCGGCCCTGCTGCAGG
GAGCTCAAAATGGAGGACGCGGCGCTCGGGAGAGCGGGCGGGTGAGTCACCCACACAAAGGAAAAGGGCC
TTTCCGTCCTCAGCCGTCGCTTCATGTGACTCCACGGAGTACCGGGCGCCGTCCAGGCACCTCGATTAGT
TCTCGAGCTTTTGGAGTACGTCGTCTTTAGGTTGGGGGGAGGGGTTTTATGCGATGGAGTTTCCCCACAC
TGAGTGGGTGGAGACTGAAGTTAGGCCAGCTTGGCACTTGATGTAATTCTCCTTGGAATTTGCCCTTTTT
GAGTTTGGATCTTGGTTCATTCTCAAGCCTCAGACAGTGGTTCAAAGTTTTTTTCTTCCATTTCAGGTGT
CGTGACGTACGGCCACCATGACCGAGTACAAGCCCACGGTGCGCCTCGCCACCCGCGACGACGTCCCCAG
GGCCGTACGCACCCTCGCCGCCGCGTTCGCCGACTACCCCGCCACGCGCCACACCGTCGATCCGGACCGC
CACATCGAGCGGGTCACCGAGCTGCAAGAACTCTTCCTCACGCGCGTCGGGCTCGACATCGGCAAGGTGT
GGGTCGCGGACGACGGCGCCGCCGTGGCGGTCTGGACCACGCCGGAGAGCGTCGAAGCGGGGGCGGTGTT
CGCCGAGATCGGCCCGCGCATGGCCGAGTTGAGCGGTTCCCGGCTGGCCGCGCAGCAACAGATGGAAGGC
CTCCTGGCGCCGCACCGGCCCAAGGAGCCCGCGTGGTTCCTGGCCACCGTCGGAGTCTCGCCCGACCACC
AGGGCAAGGGTCTGGGCAGCGCCGTCGTGCTCCCCGGAGTGGAGGCGGCCGAGCGCGCCGGGGTGCCCGC
CTTCCTGGAGACCTCCGCGCCCCGCAACCTCCCCTTCTACGAGCGGCTCGGCTTCACCGTCACCGCCGAC
GTCGAGGTGCCCGAAGGACCGCGCACCTGGTGCATGACCCGCAAGCCCGGTGCCTGAACGCGTTAAGTCG
ACAATCAACCTCTGGATTACAAAATTTGTGAAAGATTGACTGGTATTCTTAACTATGTTGCTCCTTTTAC
GCTATGTGGATACGCTGCTTTAATGCCTTTGTATCATGCTATTGCTTCCCGTATGGCTTTCATTTTCTCC
TCCTTGTATAAATCCTGGTTGCTGTCTCTTTATGAGGAGTTGTGGCCCGTTGTCAGGCAACGTGGCGTGG
TGTGCACTGTGTTTGCTGACGCAACCCCCACTGGTTGGGGCATTGCCACCACCTGTCAGCTCCTTTCCGG
GACTTTCGCTTTCCCCCTCCCTATTGCCACGGCGGAACTCATCGCCGCCTGCCTTGCCCGCTGCTGGACA
GGGGCTCGGCTGTTGGGCACTGACAATTCCGTGGTGTTGTCGGGGAAATCATCGTCCTTTCCTTGGCTGC
TCGCCTGTGTTGCCACCTGGATTCTGCGCGGGACGTCCTTCTGCTACGTCCCTTCGGCCCTCAATCCAGC
GGACCTTCCTTCCCGCGGCCTGCTGCCGGCTCTGCGGCCTCTTCCGCGTCTTCGCCTTCGCCCTCAGACG
AGTCGGATCTCCCTTTGGGCCGCCTCCCCGCGTCGACTTTAAGACCAATGACTTACAAGGCAGCTGTAGA
TCTTAGCCACTTTTTAAAAGAAAAGGGGGGACTGGAAGGGCTAATTCACTCCCAACGAAGACAAGATCTG
CTTTTTGCTTGTACTGGGTCTCTCTGGTTAGACCAGATCTGAGCCTGGGAGCTCTCTGGCTAACTAGGGA
ACCCACTGCTTAAGCCTCAATAAAGCTTGCCTTGAGTGCTTCAAGTAGTGTGTGCCCGTCTGTTGTGTGA
CTCTGGTAACTAGAGATCCCTCAGACCCTTTTAGTCAGTGTGGAAAATCTCTAGCAGTACGTATAGTAGT
TCATGTCATCTTATTATTCAGTATTTATAACTTGCAAAGAAATGAATATCAGAGAGTGAGAGGAACTTGT
TTATTGCAGCTTATAATGGTTACAAATAAAGCAATAGCATCACAAATTTCACAAATAAAGCATTTTTTTC
ACTGCATTCTAGTTGTGGTTTGTCCAAACTCATCAATGTATCTTATCATGTCTGGCTCTAGCTATCCCGC
CCCTAACTCCGCCCATCCCGCCCCTAACTCCGCCCAGTTCCGCCCATTCTCCGCCCCATGGCTGACTAAT
TTTTTTTATTTATGCAGAGGCCGAGGCCGCCTCGGCCTCTGAGCTATTCCAGAAGTAGTGAGGAGGCTTT
TTTGGAGGCCTAGGGACGTACCCAATTCGCCCTATAGTGAGTCGTATTACGCGCGCTCACTGGCCGTCGT
TTTACAACGTCGTGACTGGGAAAACCCTGGCGTTACCCAACTTAATCGCCTTGCAGCACATCCCCCTTTC
GCCAGCTGGCGTAATAGCGAAGAGGCCCGCACCGATCGCCCTTCCCAACAGTTGCGCAGCCTGAATGGCG
AATGGG
[124 nt withheld, positions 3367-3490]
C
[91 nt withheld, positions 3492-3582]
A
[49 nt withheld, positions 3584-3632]
CCTTTGACGTTGGAGTCCACGTTCTTT
[37 nt withheld, positions 3660-3696]
ACCCTATCTCGGTCTATTCTTTTGATTTATAAGGGATTTTGCCGATTTCGGCCTATTGGTTAAAAAATGA
GCTGATTTAACAAAAATTTAACGCGAATTTTAACAAAATATTAACGCTTACAATTTAGGTGGCACTTTTC
GGGGAAATGTGCGCGGAACCCCTATTTGTTTATTTTTCTAAATACATTCAAATATGTATCCGCTCATGAG
ACAATAACCCTGATAAATGCTTCAATAATATTGAAAAAGGAAGAGTATGAGTATTCAACATTTCCGTGTC
GCCCTTATTCCCTTTTTTGCGGCATTTTGCCTTCCTGTTTTTGCTCACCCAGAAACGCTGGTGAAAGTAA
AAGATGCTGAAGATCAGTTGGGTGCACGAGTGGGTTACATCGAACTGGATCTCAACAGCGGTAAGATCCT
TGAGAGTTTTCGCCCCGAAGAACGTTTTCCAATGATGAGCACTTTTAAAGTTCTGCTATGTGGCGCGGTA
TTATCCCGTATTGACGCCGGGCAAGAGCAACTCGGTCGCCGCATACACTATTCTCAGAATGACTTGGTTG
AGTACTCACCAGTCACAGAAAAGCATCTTACGGATGGCATGACAGTAAGAGAATTATGCAGTGCTGCCAT
AACCATGAGTGATAACACTGCGGCCAACTTACTTCTGACAACGATCGGAGGACCGAAGGAGCTAACCGCT
TTTTTGCACAACATGGGGGATCATGTAACTCGCCTTGATCGTTGGGAACCGGAGCTGAATGAAGCCATAC
CAAACGACGAGCGTGACACCACGATGCCTGTAGCAATGGCAACAACGTTGCGCAAACTATTAACTGGCGA
ACTACTTACTCTAGCTTCCCGGCAACAATTAATAGACTGGATGGAGGCGGATAAAGTTGCAGGACCACTT
CTGCGCTCGGCCCTTCCGGCTGGCTGGTTTATTGCTGATAAATCTGGAGCCGGTGAGCGTGGGTCTCGCG
GTATCATTGCAGCACTGGGGCCAGATGGTAAGCCCTCCCGTATCGTAGTTATCTACACGACGGGGAGTCA
GGCAACTATGGATGAACGAAATAGACAGATCGCTGAGATAGGTGCCTCACTGATTAAGCATTGGTAACTG
TCAGACCAAGTTTACTCATATATACTTTAGATTGATTTAAAACTTCATTTTTAATTTAAAAGGATCTAGG
TGAAGATCCTTTTTGATAATCTCATGACCAAAATCCCTTAACGTGAGTTTTCGTTCCACTGAGCGTCAGA
CCCCGTAGAAAAGATCAAAGGATCTTCTTGAGATCCTTTTTTTCTGCGCGTAATCTGCTGCTTGCAAACA
AAAAAACCACCGCTACCAGCGGTGGTTTGTTTGCCGGATCAAGAGCTACCAACTCTTTTTCCGAAGGTAA
CTGGCTTCAGCAGAGCGCAGATACCAAATACTGTTCTTCTAGTGTAGCCGTAGTTAGGCCACCACTTCAA
GAACTCTGTAGCACCGCCTACATACCTCGCTCTGCTAATCCTGTTACCAGTGGCTGCTGCCAGTGGCGAT
AAGTCGTGTCTTACCGGGTTGGACTCAAGACGATAGTTACCGGATAAGGCGCAGCGGTCGGGCTGAACGG
GGGGTTCGTGCACACAGCCCAGCTTGGAGCGAACGACCTACACCGAACTGAGATACCTACAGCGTGAGCT
ATGAGAAAGCGCCACGCTTCCCGAAGGGAGAAAGGCGGACAGGTATCCGGTAAGCGGCAGGGTCGGAACA
GGAGAGCGCACGAGGGAGCTTCCAGGGGGAAACGCCTGGTATCTTTATAGTCCTGTCGGGTTTCGCCACC
TCTGACTTGAGCGTCGATTTTTGTGATGCTCGTCAGGGGGGCGGAGCCTATGGAAAAACGCCAGCAACGC
GGCCTTTTTACGGTTCCTGGCCTTTTGCTGGCCTTTTGCTCACATGTTCTTTCCTGCGTTATCCCCTGAT
TCTGTGGATAACCGTATTACCGCCTTTGAGTGAGCTGATACCGCTCGCCGCAGCCGAACGACCGAGCGCA
GCGAGTCAGTGAGCGAGGAAGCGGAAGAGCGCCCAATACGCAAACCGCCTCTCCCCGCGCGTTGGCCGAT
TCATTAATGCAGCTGGCACGACAGGTTTCCCGACTGGAAAGCGGGCAGTGAGCGCAACGCAATTAATGTG
AGTTAGCTCACTCATTAGGCACCCCAGGCTTTACACTTTATGCTTCCGGCTCGTATGTTGTGTGGAATTG
TGAGCGGATAACAATTTCACACAGGAAACAGCTATGACCATGATTACGCCAAGCGCGCAATTAACCCTCA
CTAAAGGGAACAAAAGCTGGAGCTGCAAGCTTAATGTAGTCTTATGCAATACTCTTGTAGTCTTGCAACA
TGGTAACGATGAGTTAGCAACATGCCTTACAAGGAGAGAAAAAGCACCGTGCATGCCGATTGGTGGAAGT
AAGGTGGTACGATCGTGCCTTATTAGGAAGGCAACAGACGGGTCTGACATGGATTGGACGAACCACTGAA
TTGCCGCATTGCAGAGATATTGTATTTAAGTGCCTAGCTCGATACATAAACGGGTCTCTCTGGTTAGACC
AGATCTGAGCCTGGGAGCTCTCTGGCTAACTAGGGAACCCACTGCTTAAGCCTCAATAAAGCTTGCCTTG
AGTGCTTCAAGTAGTGTGTGCCCGTCTGTTGTGTGACTCTGGTAACTAGAGATCCCTCAGACCCTTTTAG
TCAGTGTGGAAAATCTCTAGCAGTGGCGCCCGAACAGGGACTTGAAAGCGAAAGGGAAACCAGAGGAGCT
CTCTCGACGCAGGACTCGGCTTGCTGAAGCGCGCACGGCAAGAGGCGAGGGGCGGCGACTGGTGAGTACG
CCAAAAATTTTGACTAGCGGAGGCTAGAAGGAGAGAGATGGGTGCGAGAGCGTCAGTATTAAGCGGGGGA
GAATTAGATCGCGATGGGAAAAAATTCGGTTAAGGCCAGGGGGAAAGAAAAAATATAAATTAAAACATAT
AGTATGGGCAAGCAGGGAGCTAGAACGATTCGCAGTTAATCCTGGCCTGTTAGAAACATCAGAAGGCTGT
AGACAAATACTGGGACAGCTACAACCATCCCTTCAGACAGGATCAGAAGAACTTAGATCATTATATAATA
CAGTAGCAACCCTCTATTGTGTGCATCAAAGGATAGAGATAAAAGACACCAAGGAAGCTTTAGACAAGAT
AGAGGAAGAGCAAAACAAAAGTAAGACCACCGCACAGCAAGCGGCCGCTGATCTTCAGACCTGGAGGAGG
AGATATGAGGGACAATTGGAGAAGTGAATTATATAAATATAAAGTAGTAAAAATTGAACCATTAGGAGTA
GCACCCACCAAGGCAAAGAGAAGAGTGGTGCAGAGAGAAAAAAGAGCAGTGGGAATAGGAGCTTTGTTCC
TTGGGTTCTTGGGAGCAGCAGGAAGCACTATGGGCGCAGCGTCAATGACGCTGACGGTACAGGCCAGACA
ATTATTGTCTGGTATAGTGCAGCAGCAGAACAATTTGCTGAGGGCTATTGAGGCGCAACAGCATCTGTTG
CAACTCACAGTCTGGGGCATCAAGCAGCTCCAGGCAAGAATCCTGGCTGTGGAAAGATACCTAAAGGATC
AACAGCTCCTGGGGATTTGGGGTTGCTCTGGAAAACTCATTTGCACCACTGCTGTGCCTTGGAATGCTAG
TTGGAGTAATAAATCTCTGGAACAGATTTGGAATCACACGACCTGGATGGAGTGGGACAGAGAAATTAAC
AATTACACAAGCTTAATACACTCCTTAATTGAAGAATCGCAAAACCAGCAAGAAAAGAATGAACAAGAAT
TATTGGAATTAGATAAATGGGCAAGTTTGTGGAATTGGTTTAACATAACAAATTGGCTGTGGTATATAAA
ATTATTCATAATGATAGTAGGAGGCTTGGTAGGTTTAAGAATAGTTTTTGCTGTACTTTCTATAGTGAAT
AGAGTTAGGCAGGGATATTCACCATTATCGTTTCAGACCCACCTCCCAACCCCGAGGGGACCCAGAGAGG
GCCTATTTCCCATGATTCCTTCATATTTGCATATACGATACAAGGCTGTTAGAGAGATAATTAGAATTAA
TTTGACTGTAAACACAAAGATATTAGTACAAAATACGTGACGTAGAAAGTAATAATTTCTTGGGTAGTTT
GCAGTTTTAAAATTATGTTTTAAAATGGACTATCATATGCTTACCGTAACTTGAAAGTATTTCGATTTCT
TGGCTTTATATATCTTGTGGAAAGGACGAAACACCGCTGGGGCTACGCCACCCGAGGTTTTAGAGCTAGA
AATAGCAAGTTAAAATAAGGCTAGTCCGTTATCAACTTGAAAAAGTGGCACCGAGTCGGTGCTTTTTTAA
GCTTGGCGTAACTAGATCTTGAGACAAATGGCAGTATTCATCCACAATTTTAAAAGAAAAGGGGGGATTG
GGGGGTACAGTGCAGGGGAAAGAATAGTAGACATAATAGCAACAGACATACAAACTAAAGAATTACAAAA
ACAAATTACAAAAATTCAAAATTTTCGGGTTTATTACAGGGACAGCAGAGATCCACTTTGGCGCCGGCTC
GAGGGGG
Features (pLannotate 1.2.2; 29 found; start..end, strand, type, name):
     14..80      +  CDS            small t antigen (fragment): SV40 (simian virus 40) small t antigen
    106..317     +  promoter       EF-1α core promoter: core promoter for human elongation factor EF-1α
    318..1256    +  intron         EF-1α intron A: intron upstream of the start codon of human EF-1α
   1278..1877    +  CDS            PuroR (fragment): puromycin N-acetyltransferase; pac from Streptomyces; confers resistance to puromycin
   1893..2481    +  misc_feature   WPRE: woodchuck hepatitis virus posttranscriptional regulatory element
   2532..2551    +  misc_feature   cPPT/CTS (fragment): central polypurine tract and central termination sequence of HIV-1
   2553..2786    +  LTR            3' LTR (ΔU3): self-inactivating 3' long terminal repeat (LTR) from HIV-1
   2864..2985    +  polyA_signal   SV40 poly(A) signal: SV40 polyadenylation signal
   3025..3160    +  rep_origin     SV40 ori: SV40 origin of replication
   3181..3199    -  promoter       T7 promoter: promoter for bacteriophage T7 RNA polymerase
   3207..3362    +  CDS            lacZα (fragment): LacZα fragment of β-galactosidase; lacZ fragment
   3367..3795    +  rep_origin     f1 ori (sequence partly withheld): f1 bacteriophage origin of replication; arrow indicates direction of (+) strand synthesis
   3848..3952    +  promoter       AmpR promoter: bla
   3953..4813    +  CDS            AmpR: β-lactamase; bla; confers resistance to ampicillin, carbenicillin, and related antibiotics
   4984..5572    +  rep_origin     ori: high-copy-number ColE1/pMB1/pBR322/pUC origin of replication
   5755..5847    +  CDS            lacI (fragment): lac repressor; lacI; The lac repressor binds to the lac operator to inhibit transcription in E. coli. This inhibition can be relieved by adding lactose or isopropyl-β-D-thiogalactopyranoside (IPTG).
   5860..5881    +  protein_bind   CAP binding site: CAP binding activates transcription in the presence of cAMP. E. coli catabolite activator protein
   5896..5926    +  promoter       lac promoter: promoter for the E. coli lac operon
   5934..5950    +  protein_bind   lac operator: The lac repressor binds to the lac operator to inhibit transcription in E. coli. This inhibition can be relieved by adding lactose or isopropyl-β-D-thiogalactopyranoside (IPTG). lac repressor encoded by lacI
   5995..6013    +  promoter       T3 promoter: promoter for bacteriophage T3 RNA polymerase
   6041..6267    +  promoter       RSV promoter: Rous sarcoma virus enhancer/promoter
   6268..6448    +  LTR            5' LTR (truncated): truncated 5' long terminal repeat (LTR) from HIV-1
   6495..6620    +  misc_feature   HIV-1 Ψ: packaging signal of human immunodeficiency virus type 1
   6604..6967    +  CDS            HIV-1 gag (fragment): gag protein from human immunodeficiency virus 1; gag
   7113..7346    +  misc_feature   RRE: The Rev response element (RRE) of HIV-1 allows for Rev-dependent mRNA export from the nucleus to the cytoplasm.
   7723..7749    +  CDS            Rev (fragment): human immunodeficiency virus 1 (HIV-1) Rev protein; rev; enhances nuclear export of unspliced and incompletely spliced viral mRNAs
   7753..7993    +  promoter       U6 promoter: RNA polymerase III promoter for human U6 snRNA
   8023..8098    +  misc_RNA       gRNA scaffold: guide RNA scaffold for the Streptococcus pyogenes CRISPR/Cas9 system
   8154..8271    +  misc_feature   cPPT/CTS: central polypurine tract and central termination sequence of HIV-1
