[The description below was written by a language model from this plasmid's Addgene catalogue record and pLannotate feature annotations shown in this document.]
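Description:
NUAK2 gRNA (BRDN0001147522) is a third-generation lentiviral CRISPR guide plasmid built on the lentiGuide-Puro backbone, designed to deliver a single guide RNA against human NUAK2 (also known as SNARK), designed against the reference transcript named in the record. It is propagated in E. coli as a high-copy plasmid through a ColE1/pUC-type origin with ampicillin selection from the β-lactamase gene. The backbone also carries an f1 origin, an SV40 origin and poly(A) signal, and remnants of lac and phage-promoter elements left over from the cloning vector.

The lentiviral transfer cassette begins with an RSV promoter fused to a truncated HIV-1 5' LTR, which makes genomic RNA production Tat-independent. This is followed by the Ψ packaging signal with a partial gag segment, the Rev response element for nuclear export of the unspliced genome, and a cPPT/CTS that aids nuclear import. The cassette ends in a ΔU3 self-inactivating 3' LTR. Within it, a human U6 RNA polymerase III promoter drives the NUAK2-specific spacer joined to the Streptococcus pyogenes Cas9 guide scaffold. A separate EF-1α promoter with its first intron expresses puromycin N-acetyltransferase for selection of transduced mammalian cells, and a WPRE downstream enhances transcript expression.

The plasmid does not encode Cas9, so it is meant for use alongside a separate Cas9 lentivector or in cells that already express Cas9, typically to knock out NUAK2. It belongs to a set of individual guides associated with a human kinome gRNA library built with optimized sgRNA design rules. The record lists the cloning method as unknown.
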