Addgene plasmid #77003: NUAK2 gRNA (BRDN0001147522)
Purpose: 3rd generation lentiviral gRNA plasmid targeting human NUAK2
Depositing lab: John Doench & David Root. Depositing organization: Broad Institute. Publication: Optimized sgRNA design to maximize activity and minimize off-target effects of CRISPR-Cas9. Doench JG, Fusi N, Sullender M, Hegde M, Vaimberg EW, Donovan KF, Smith I, Tothova Z, Wilen C, Orchard R, Virgin HW, Listgarten J, Root DE. Nat Biotechnol. 2016 Jan 18. doi: 10.1038/nbt.3437. PubMed 26780180.
Backbone
  Vector backbone: lentiGuide-Puro
  Backbone manufacturer: Zhang Lab (Addgene plasmid # 52963)
  Vector type: Mammalian Expression, Lentiviral, CRISPR
  Selectable markers: Puromycin
Growth in bacteria
  Bacterial resistance: Ampicillin, 100 μg/mL
  Growth temperature: 37°C
  Growth strain: DH5alpha
  Copy number: High Copy
Gene/Insert
  Gene/Insert name: NUAK2 (alt names: NUAK2; NM_030952.2)
  gRNA/shRNA sequence: CTGGGGCTACGCCACCCGAG
  Species: H. sapiens (human)
  Entrez Gene: NUAK2 (a.k.a. SNARK, FLJ90349, DKFZp434J037, DKFZp686F01113)
  Promoter: hU6
  Cloning method: Unknown
  Sequencing primers: 5′ U6-F; 3′ pS2-R
Terms and licenses: Academic/Nonprofit Terms; Industry Terms: Not Available to Industry
Depositor comments: The gRNA was designed to target the following Genbank reference sequence(s): NM_030952.2. Note that this plasmid does NOT contain Cas9. It should be used in conjunction with lentiCas9-Blast (Addgene #52962) or otherwise with cell lines already expressing Cas9. Browse the full kinome gRNA library at http://www.addgene.org/pooled-library/broadgpp-human-kinome/ or visit http://www.broadinstitute.org/rnai/public/ for detailed protocols and information.
How to cite: NUAK2 gRNA (BRDN0001147522) was a gift from John Doench & David Root (Addgene plasmid # 77003 ; http://n2t.net/addgene:77003 ; RRID:Addgene_77003)
