>Addgene plasmid #77003 | NUAK2 gRNA (BRDN0001147522) | depositor partial sequence | sequence record 144463 | Target Sequence
CTGGGGCTACGCCACCCGAG
