>Addgene plasmid #77003 | NUAK2 gRNA (BRDN0001147522) | addgene partial sequence | sequence record 186925 | hU6-F
AGAAAGTAATAATTTCTTGGGTAGTTTGCAGTTTTAAAATTATGTTTTAAAATGGACTATCATATGCTTA
CCGTAACTTGAAAGTATTTCGATTTCTTGGCTTTATATATCTTGTGGAAAGGACGAAACACCGCTGGGGC
TACGCCACCCGAGGTTTTAGAGCTAGAAATAGCAAGTTAAAATAAGGCTAGTCCGTTATCAACTTGAAAA
AGTGGCACCGAGTCGGTGCTTTTTTAAGCTTGGCGTAACTAGATCTTGAGACAAATGGCAGTATTCATCC
ACAATTTTAAAAGAAAAGGGGGGATTGGGGGGTACAGTGCAGGGGAAAGAATAGTAGACATAATAGCAAC
AGACATACAAACTAAAGAATTACAAAAACAAATTACAAAAATTCAAAATTTTCGGGTTTATTACAGGGAC
AGCAGAGATCCACTTTGGCGCCGGCTCGAGGGGGCCCGGGTGCAAAGATGGATAAAGTTTTAAACAGAGA
GGAATCTTTGCAGCTAATGGACCTTCTAGGTCTTGAAAGGAGTGGGAATTGGCTCCGGTGCCCGTCAGTG
GGCAGAGCGC
